Addgene plasmid #83148: Hs.KRAS4b R68S
Purpose: Gateway ORF Entry clone of human KRAS4B [NM_004985.4 ] with stop codon (for native or N-terminal fusions), R68S mutation
Depositing lab: Dominic Esposito. Depositing organization: National Cancer Institute (NCI).
Backbone
  Vector backbone: pDonor-255
  Backbone size w/o insert (bp): 2693
  Vector type: Gateway Entry Clone
Growth in bacteria
  Bacterial resistance: Spectinomycin, 50 μg/mL
  Growth temperature: 37°C
  Growth strain: DH10B
  Copy number: High Copy
Gene/Insert
  Gene/Insert name: KRAS
  Species: H. sapiens (human)
  Insert size (bp): 567
  Mutation: R68S
  GenBank ID: NM_004985.4
  Entrez Gene: KRAS (a.k.a. 'C-K-RAS, C-K-RAS, CFC2, K-RAS2A, K-RAS2B, K-RAS4A, K-RAS4B, K-Ras, K-Ras 2, KI-RAS, KRAS1, KRAS2, NS, NS3, OES, RALD, RASK2, c-Ki-ras, c-Ki-ras2)
  Cloning method: Gateway Cloning
  Sequencing primers: 5′ M13F 23-mer (5'-CCCAGTCACGACGTTGTAAAACG); 3′ attLR 23-mer (5'-TAACATCAGAGATTTTGAGACAC)
Terms and licenses: Academic/Nonprofit Terms; Industry Terms: Not Available to Industry
How to cite: Hs.KRAS4b R68S was a gift from Dominic Esposito (Addgene plasmid # 83148 ; http://n2t.net/addgene:83148 ; RRID:Addgene_83148)
