[The description below was written by a language model from this plasmid's Addgene catalogue record and pLannotate feature annotations shown in this document.]
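Description:
Hs.KRAS4b R68S is a Gateway entry clone built on the pDonor-255 backbone, carrying the open reading frame of human KRAS isoform 4B with an R68S point mutation. The full plasmid is 3,260 nt, consisting of a 2,693 bp backbone and a 567 bp insert. It is maintained in E. coli at high copy through a ColE1/pUC-type origin and is selected with spectinomycin via the aadA (SmR) aminoglycoside adenylyltransferase gene. Small annotated remnants (fragments of lacZα, lacI, a gentamicin acetyltransferase gene and a class 1 integron Pc promoter) appear to be backbone leftovers rather than functional units. The rrnB T1 and T2 terminators sit upstream of the cloning region, where such elements typically insulate the insert from read-through transcription.

The K-Ras coding sequence is flanked by two attL recombination sites, which the automated annotation calls attL3 on the 5′ side and a partial attL2 on the 3′ side. The catalogue fields do not specify the site identities, so these labels should be treated with some caution. There is no promoter driving the ORF in this plasmid. As an entry clone, it serves as a donor from which the insert is moved by LR Clonase recombination into destination vectors that supply the promoter, tags and host-specific elements. The ORF retains its stop codon, so it suits expression of native protein or N-terminal fusions but not C-terminal tagging. The record does not state the functional rationale for the R68S substitution. The clone is evidently meant for generating expression constructs to study this KRAS variant.
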