Features (pLannotate 1.2.2; 11 found; start..end, strand, type, name):
     18..54      -  CDS            lacZα (fragment): LacZα fragment of β-galactosidase; lacZ fragment
     85..180     +  protein_bind   attL3: mutant version of attL; recombination site for the Gateway® LR reaction LR Clonase™
    186..752     +  CDS            K-Ras: human small GTPase proto-oncoprotein
    757..850     -  protein_bind   attL2 (fragment): mutant version of attL; recombination site for the Gateway® LR reaction LR Clonase™
    965..988     +  promoter       Pc promoter (fragment): intI1 (promoter lies within the coding sequence); class 1 integron promoter
   1164..1220    +  CDS            GmR (fragment): gentamycin acetyltransferase; aacC1; confers resistance to gentamycin
   1227..2018    +  CDS            SmR: aminoglycoside adenylyltransferase (Murphy, 1985); aadA; confers resistance to spectinomycin and streptomycin
   2111..2699    +  rep_origin     ori: high-copy-number ColE1/pMB1/pBR322/pUC origin of replication
   2882..2974    +  CDS            lacI (fragment): lac repressor; lacI; The lac repressor binds to the lac operator to inhibit transcription in E. coli. This inhibition can be relieved by adding lactose or isopropyl-β-D-thiogalactopyranoside (IPTG).
   3029..3056    -  terminator     rrnB T2 terminator: transcription terminator T2 from the E. coli rrnB gene
   3188..3231    +  terminator     rrnB T1 terminator: Escherichia coli rrnB; transcription terminator T1 from the E. coli rrnB gene
>Addgene plasmid #83148 | Hs.KRAS4b R68S | depositor full sequence | sequence record 158111 | Full Sequence
TTAACGCTAGCATGGATGTTTTCCCAGTCACGACGTTGTAAAACGACGGCCAGTCTTAAAATTCGAGCTC
GGTCCGAGGATCCGAAATAATGATTTTATTTTGACTGATAGTGACCTGTTCGTTGCAACAAATTGATAAG
CAATGCTTTTTTATAATGCCAACTTTGTACAAAAAAGTTGGCACCATGACTGAATATAAACTTGTGGTAG
TTGGAGCTGGTGGCGTAGGCAAGAGTGCCTTGACGATACAGCTAATTCAGAATCATTTTGTGGACGAATA
TGATCCAACAATAGAGGATTCCTACAGGAAGCAAGTAGTAATTGATGGAGAAACCTGTCTCTTGGATATT
CTCGACACAGCAGGTCAAGAGGAGTACAGTGCAATGAGCGACCAGTACATGAGGACTGGGGAGGGCTTTC
TTTGTGTATTTGCCATAAATAATACTAAATCATTTGAAGATATTCACCATTATAGAGAACAAATTAAAAG
AGTTAAGGACTCTGAAGATGTACCTATGGTCCTAGTAGGAAATAAATGTGATTTGCCTTCTAGAACAGTA
GACACAAAACAGGCTCAGGACTTAGCAAGAAGTTATGGAATTCCTTTTATTGAAACATCAGCAAAGACAA
GACAGGGTGTTGATGATGCCTTCTATACATTAGTTCGAGAAATTCGAAAACATAAAGAAAAGATGAGCAA
AGATGGTAAAAAGAAGAAAAAGAAGTCAAAGACAAAGTGTGTAATTATGTAATCAACTTTCTTGTACAAA
GTTGGCATTATAGGAAAGCATTGCTTATCAATTTGTTGCAACGAACAGGTCACTATCAGTCAAAATAAAA
TCATTATTTGCATGCAAGCTTAGATCCTCTAGACCAGCCAGGACAGAAATGCCTCGACTTCGCTGCTACC
CAAGGTTGCCGGGTGACGCACACCGTGGAAACGGATGAAGGCACGAACCCAGTGGACATAAGCCTGTTCG
GTTCGTAAGCTGTAATGCAAGTAGCGTATGCGCTCACGCAACTGGTCCAGAACCTTGACCGAACGCAGCG
GTGGTAACGGCGCAGTGGCGGTTTTCATGGCTTGTTATGACTGTTTTTTTGGGGTACAGTCTATGCCTCG
GGCATCCAAGCAGCAAGCGCGTTACGCCGTGGGTCGATGTTTGATGTTATGGAGCAGCAACGATGTTACG
CAGCAGGGCAGTCGCCCTAAAACAAAGTTAAACATTATGAGGGAAGCGGTGATCGCCGAAGTATCGACTC
AACTATCAGAGGTAGTTGGCGTCATCGAGCGCCATCTCGAACCGACGTTGCTGGCCGTACATTTGTACGG
CTCCGCAGTGGATGGCGGCCTGAAGCCACACAGTGATATTGATTTGCTGGTTACGGTGACCGTAAGGCTT
GATGAAACAACGCGGCGAGCTTTGATCAACGACCTTTTGGAAACTTCGGCTTCCCCTGGAGAGAGCGAGA
TTCTCCGCGCTGTAGAAGTCACCATTGTTGTGCACGACGACATCATTCCGTGGCGTTATCCAGCTAAGCG
CGAACTGCAATTTGGAGAATGGCAGCGCAATGACATTCTTGCAGGTATCTTCGAGCCAGCCACGATCGAC
ATTGATCTGGCTATCTTGCTGACAAAAGCAAGAGAACATAGCGTTGCCTTGGTAGGTCCAGCGGCGGAGG
AACTCTTTGATCCGGTTCCTGAACAGGATCTATTTGAGGCGCTAAATGAAACCTTAACGCTATGGAACTC
GCCGCCCGACTGGGCTGGCGATGAGCGAAATGTAGTGCTTACGTTGTCCCGCATTTGGTACAGCGCAGTA
ACCGGCAAAATCGCGCCGAAGGATGTCGCTGCCGACTGGGCAATGGAGCGCCTGCCGGCCCAGTATCAGC
CCGTCATACTTGAAGCTAGACAGGCTTATCTTGGACAAGAAGAAGATCGCTTGGCCTCGCGCGCAGATCA
GTTGGAAGAATTTGTCCACTACGTGAAAGGCGAGATCACCAAGGTAGTCGGCAAATAACCCTCGAGCCAC
CCATGACCAAAATCCCTTAACGTGAGTTACGCGTCGTTCCACTGAGCGTCAGACCCCGTAGAAAAGATCA
AAGGATCTTCTTGAGATCCTTTTTTTCTGCGCGTAATCTGCTGCTTGCAAACAAAAAAACCACCGCTACC
AGCGGTGGTTTGTTTGCCGGATCAAGAGCTACCAACTCTTTTTCCGAAGGTAACTGGCTTCAGCAGAGCG
CAGATACCAAATACTGTCCTTCTAGTGTAGCCGTAGTTAGGCCACCACTTCAAGAACTCTGTAGCACCGC
CTACATACCTCGCTCTGCTAATCCTGTTACCAGTGGCTGCTGCCAGTGGCGATAAGTCGTGTCTTACCGG
GTTGGACTCAAGACGATAGTTACCGGATAAGGCGCAGCGGTCGGGCTGAACGGGGGGTTCGTGCACACAG
CCCAGCTTGGAGCGAACGACCTACACCGAACTGAGATACCTACAGCGTGAGCATTGAGAAAGCGCCACGC
TTCCCGAAGGGAGAAAGGCGGACAGGTATCCGGTAAGCGGCAGGGTCGGAACAGGAGAGCGCACGAGGGA
GCTTCCAGGGGGAAACGCCTGGTATCTTTATAGTCCTGTCGGGTTTCGCCACCTCTGACTTGAGCGTCGA
TTTTTGTGATGCTCGTCAGGGGGGCGGAGCCTATGGAAAAACGCCAGCAACGCGGCCTTTTTACGGTTCC
TGGCCTTTTGCTGGCCTTTTGCTCACATGTTCTTTCCTGCGTTATCCCCTGATTCTGTGGATAACCGTAT
TACCGCCTTTGAGTGAGCTGATACCGCTCGCCGCAGCCGAACGACCGAGCGCAGCGAGTCAGTGAGCGAG
GAAGCGGAAGAGCGCCCAATACGCAAACCGCCTCTCCCCGCGCGTTGGCCGATTCATTAATGCAGCTGGC
ACGACAGGTTTCCCGACTGGAAAGCGGGCAGTGAGCGCAACGCAATTAATACGCGTACCGCTAGCCAGGA
AGAGTTTGTAGAAACGCAAAAAGGCCATCCGTCAGGATGGCCTTCTGCTTAGTTTGATGCCTGGCAGTTT
ATGGCGGGCGTCCTGCCCGCCACCCTCCGGGCCGTTGCTTCACAACGTTCAAATCCGCTCCCGGCGGATT
TGTCCTACTCAGGAGAGCGTTCACCGACAAACAACAGATAAAACGAAAGGCCCAGTCTTCCGACTGAGCC
TTTCGTTTTATTTGATGCCTGGCAGTTCCCTACTCTCGCG
