>Addgene plasmid #83148 | Hs.KRAS4b R68S | addgene partial sequence | sequence record 159053 | M13pUC-Fwd 5'-CCCAGTCACGACGTTGTAAAACG-3'
AATTCGAGCTCGGTCCGAGGATCCGAAATAATGATTTTATTTTGACTGATAGTGACCTGTTCGTTGCAAC
AAATTGATAAGCAATGCTTTTTTATAATGCCAACTTTGTACAAAAAAGTTGGCACCATGACTGAATATAA
ACTTGTGGTAGTTGGAGCTGGTGGCGTAGGCAAGAGTGCCTTGACGATACAGCTAATTCAGAATCATTTT
GTGGACGAATATGATCCAACAATAGAGGATTCCTACAGGAAGCAAGTAGTAATTGATGGAGAAACCTGTC
TCTTGGATATTCTCGACACAGCAGGTCAAGAGGAGTACAGTGCAATGAGCGACCAGTACATGAGGACTGG
GGAGGGCTTTCTTTGTGTATTTGCCATAAATAATACTAAATCATTTGAAGATATTCACCATTATAGAGAA
CAAATTAAAAGAGTTAAGGACTCTGAAGATGTACCTATGGTCCTAGTAGGAAATAAATGTGATTTGCCTT
CTAGAACAGTAGACACAAAACAGGCTCAGGACTTAGCAAGAAGTTATGGAATTCCTTTTATTGAAACATC
AGCAAAGACAAGACAGGGTGTTGATGATGCCTTCTATACATTAGTTCGAGAAATTCGAAAACATAAAGAA
AAGATGAGCAAAGATGGTAAAAAGAAGAAAAAGAAGTCAAAGACAAAGTGTGTAATTATGTAATCAACTT
TCTTGTACAAAGTTGGCATTATAGGAAAGCATTGCTTATCAATTTGTTGCAACGAACAGGTCACTATCAG
TCAAAATAAAATCATTATTTGCATGCAAGCTTAGATCCTCTAGACCAGCCAGGACAGAAATGCCTCGACT
TCGCTGCTACCCAAGGTTGCCGGGTGACGCACACCGTGGAAACGGATGAAGGCACGAACCCAGTGG
